Addgene plasmid #129955: pRDAX-308 N-Tag Venus173/155[2] L10 FKBP mCherry
Purpose: PPI (BiFC/TriFC) assay vector
Depositing lab: Gary Lewin. Depositing organization: Max-Delbrueck-Centrum fuer Molekulare Medizin (MDC).
Backbone
  Vector backbone: custom built
  Vector type: Mammalian Expression
Growth in bacteria
  Bacterial resistance: Ampicillin, 100 μg/mL
  Growth temperature: 37°C
  Growth strain: DH5alpha
  Copy number: High Copy
Gene/Insert
  Gene/Insert name: FKBP
  Species: M. musculus (mouse)
  Cloning method: Restriction Enzyme; 5′ cloning site unknown (unknown if destroyed); 3′ cloning site unknown (unknown if destroyed)
Terms and licenses: Academic/Nonprofit Terms; Industry Terms: Not Available to Industry
How to cite: pRDAX-308 N-Tag Venus173/155[2] L10 FKBP mCherry was a gift from Gary Lewin (Addgene plasmid # 129955 ; http://n2t.net/addgene:129955 ; RRID:Addgene_129955)
