[The description below was written by a language model from this plasmid's Addgene catalogue record and pLannotate feature annotations shown in this document.]
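Description:
pRDAX-308 N-Tag Venus173/155[2] L10 FKBP mCherry is a custom-built mammalian expression plasmid of about 6.5 kb designed as a protein–protein interaction assay vector for bimolecular or trimolecular fluorescence complementation (BiFC/TriFC). It is propagated in E. coli at high copy from a ColE1/pUC-type origin and selected with ampicillin through the β-lactamase gene and its native promoter.

The expression unit is driven by the CMV immediate-early enhancer and promoter followed by a chimeric β-globin/immunoglobulin intron, which generally improves transcript processing. The first open reading frame begins with a roughly 300 bp fragment of an Aequorea-derived fluorescent protein. The annotation software matched it to mT-Sapphire, but given the plasmid name it most likely represents the non-fluorescent split-Venus fragment placed as an N-terminal tag. The "L10" in the name probably refers to the linker joining it to the partner protein, though the record does not define this. The fused partner is FKBP, listed as mouse in the catalogue. The feature table annotates this region as DmrB, the F36V variant of FKBP12 that binds synthetic ligands, so whether the mutation is really present should be checked against the sequence. Downstream, an EMCV IRES allows cap-independent translation of mCherry from the same transcript, giving a red marker of transfected cells against which a complementation signal could be normalised. A second copy of the chimeric intron, a WPRE and the bGH polyadenylation signal complete the cassette. A T3 promoter, a β-globin coding fragment and a rabbit β-globin poly(A) signal further downstream appear to be backbone remnants.

Reconstituted Venus fluorescence would require co-expression of a partner carrying the complementary fragment or fragments. The record does not name these companion constructs.
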