Features (pLannotate 1.2.2; 17 found; start..end, strand, type, name):
    155..532     +  enhancer       CMV enhancer: human cytomegalovirus immediate early enhancer
    534..733     +  promoter       CMV promoter: human cytomegalovirus (CMV) immediate early promoter
    872..1004    +  intron         chimeric intron: chimera between introns from human β-globin and immunoglobulin heavy chain genes
    986..1279    +  CDS            mT-Sapphire (fragment): mT-Sapphire is a basic (constitutively fluorescent) long stokes shift fluorescent protein published in 2008, derived from Aequorea victoria. It has low acid sensitivity.
   1310..1630    +  CDS            DmrB: F36V mutant of FK506-binding protein FKBP12 binds synthetic ligands that do not bind wild-type FKBP
   1647..2233    +  misc_feature   IRES2: internal ribosome entry site (IRES) of the encephalomyocarditis virus (EMCV)
   2234..2941    +  CDS            mCherry: mCherry is a basic (constitutively fluorescent) red fluorescent protein published in 2004, derived from Discosoma sp.. It is reported to be a very rapidly-maturing monomer with low acid sensitivity.
   2990..3122    +  intron         chimeric intron: chimera between introns from human β-globin and immunoglobulin heavy chain genes
   3131..3719    +  misc_feature   WPRE: woodchuck hepatitis virus posttranscriptional regulatory element
   3723..3739    +  misc_feature   MCS (fragment): pUC18/19 multiple cloning site
   3752..3863    +  polyA_signal   bGH poly(A) signal: bovine growth hormone polyadenylation signal
   3959..3977    -  promoter       T3 promoter: promoter for bacteriophage T3 RNA polymerase
   4036..4110    +  CDS            HBB (fragment): HBB_PONPY - Experimental evidence at transcript level: Swiss-Prot protein existence level 2. Involved in oxygen transport from the lung to the various peripheral tissues. From Pongo pygmaeus (Bornean orangutan).
   4181..4236    +  polyA_signal   β-globin poly(A) signal: rabbit β-globin polyadenylation signal (Gil and Proudfoot, 1987)
   4615..5203    -  rep_origin     ori: high-copy-number ColE1/pMB1/pBR322/pUC origin of replication
   5374..6234    -  CDS            AmpR: β-lactamase; bla; confers resistance to ampicillin, carbenicillin, and related antibiotics
   6235..6339    -  promoter       AmpR promoter: bla
>Addgene plasmid #129955 | pRDAX-308 N-Tag Venus173/155[2] L10 FKBP mCherry | depositor full sequence | sequence record 249333 | Full Sequence
GCCTGCCTCCAGGCCTCAATATTGGCCATTAGCCATATTATTCATTGGTTATATAGCATAAATCAATATT
GGCTATTGGCCATTGCATACGTTGTATCTATATCATAATATGTACATTTATATTGGCTCATGTCCAATAT
GACCGCCATGTTGGCATTGATTATTGACTAGTTATTAATAGTAATCAATTACGGGGTCATTAGTTCATAG
CCCATATATGGAGTTCCGCGTTACATAACTTACGGTAAATGGCCCGCCTGGCTGACCGCCCAACGACCCC
CGCCCATTGACGTCAATAATGACGTATGTTCCCATAGTAACGCCAATAGGGACTTTCCATTGACGTCAAT
GGGTGGAGTATTTACGGTAAACTGCCCACTTGGCAGTACATCAAGTGTATCATATGCCAAGTCCGCCCCC
TATTGACGTCAATGACGGTAAATGGCCCGCCTGGCATTATGCCCAGTACATGACCTTACGGGACTTTCCT
ACTTGGCAGTACATCTACGTATTAGTCATCGCTATTACCATGGTGATGCGGTTTTGGCAGTACACCAATG
GGCGTGGATAGCGGTTTGACTCACGGGGATTTCCAAGTCTCCACCCCATTGACGTCAATGGGAGTTTGTT
TTGGCACCAAAATCAACGGGACTTTCCAAAATGTCGTAATAACCCCGCCCCGTTGACGCAAATGGGCGGT
AGGCGTGTACGGTGGGAGGTCTATATAAGCAGAGCTCGTTTAGTGAACCGTCAGATCACTAGAAGCTTTA
TTGCGGTAGTTTATCACAGTTAAATTGCTAACGCAGTCAGTGCTTCTGACACAACAGTCTCGAACTTAAG
CTGCAGAAGTTGGTCGTGAGGCACTGGGCAGGTAAGTATCAAGGTTACAAGACAGGTTTAAGGAGACCAA
TAGAAACTGGGCTTGTCGAGACAGAGAAGACTCTTGCGTTTCTGATAGGCACCTATTGGTCTTACTGACA
TCCACTTTGCCTTTCTCTCCACAGGTGTCCACTCCCAGGCCACCATGGATAAGCAGAAGAATGGGATTAA
GGCGAACTTCAAGATCCGACACAACATCGAGGATGGTGGGGTCCAGCTTGCCGACCATTATCAGCAGAAC
ACACCCATTGGGGATGGACCAGTCCTGTTGCCGGATAACCACTACCTCAGTTACCAGAGCAAACTGTCCA
AAGATCCCAATGAGAAGAGGGACCATATGGTACTGCTCGAATTCGTGACTGCAGCAGGCATTACCCTTGG
GATGGATGAACTTTATAAGGGGAGCTCTGCCAGCGGTGGCAGCACCTCCGGAGTGCAGGTGGAAACCATC
TCCCCAGGAGACGGGCGCACCTTCCCCAAGCGCGGCCAGACCTGCGTGGTGCACTACACCGGGATGCTTG
AAGATGGAAAGAAATTTGATTCCTCCCGGGACAGAAACAAGCCCTTTAAGTTTATGCTAGGCAAGCAGGA
GGTGATCCGAGGCTGGGAAGAAGGGGTTGCCCAGATGAGTGTGGGTCAGAGAGCCAAACTGACTATATCT
CCAGATTATGCCTATGGTGCCACTGGGCACCCAGGCATCATCCCACCACATGCCACTCTCGTCTTCGATG
TGGAGCTTCTAAAACTGGAATAAGAATTCAGATCCGCCCCTCTCCCTCCCCCCCCCCTAACGTTACTGGC
CGAAGCCGCTTGGAATAAGGCCGGTGTGCGTTTGTCTATATGTTATTTTCCACCATATTGCCGTCTTTTG
GCAATGTGAGGGCCCGGAAACCTGGCCCTGTCTTCTTGACGAGCATTCCTAGGGGTCTTTCCCCTCTCGC
CAAAGGAATGCAAGGTCTGTTGAATGTCGTGAAGGAAGCAGTTCCTCTGGTAGCTTCTTGAAGACAAACA
ACGTCTGTAGCGACCCTTTGCAGGCAGCGGAACCCCCCACCTGGCGACAGGTGCCTCTGCGGCCAAAAGC
CACGTGTATAAGATACACCTGCAAAGGCGGCACAACCCCAGTGCCACGTTGTGAGTTGGATAGTTGTGGA
AAGAGTCAAATGGCTCTCCTCAAGCGTATTCAACAAGGGGCTGAAGGATGCCCAGAAGGTACCCCATTGT
ATGGGATCTGATCTGGGGCCTCGGTACACATGCTTTACATGTGTTTAGTCGAGGTTAAAAAAACGTCTAG
GCCCCCCGAACCACGGGGACGTGGTTTTCCTTTGAAAAACACGATGATAATATGGCCACAACCATGGTGA
GCAAGGGCGAGGAGGATAACATGGCCATCATCAAGGAGTTCATGCGCTTCAAGGTGCACATGGAGGGCTC
CGTGAACGGCCACGAGTTCGAGATCGAGGGCGAGGGCGAGGGCCGCCCCTACGAGGGCACCCAGACCGCC
AAGCTGAAGGTGACCAAGGGTGGCCCCCTGCCCTTCGCCTGGGACATCCTGTCCCCTCAGTTCATGTACG
GCTCCAAGGCCTACGTGAAGCACCCCGCCGACATCCCCGACTACTTGAAGCTGTCCTTCCCCGAGGGCTT
CAAGTGGGAGCGCGTGATGAACTTCGAGGACGGCGGCGTGGTGACCGTGACCCAGGACTCCTCCCTGCAG
GACGGCGAGTTCATCTACAAGGTGAAGCTGCGCGGCACCAACTTCCCCTCCGACGGCCCCGTAATGCAGA
AGAAGACCATGGGCTGGGAGGCCTCCTCCGAGCGGATGTACCCCGAGGACGGCGCCCTGAAGGGCGAGAT
CAAGCAGAGGCTGAAGCTGAAGGACGGCGGCCACTACGACGCTGAGGTCAAGACCACCTACAAGGCCAAG
AAGCCCGTGCAGCTGCCCGGCGCCTACAACGTCAACATCAAGTTGGACATCACCTCCCACAACGAGGACT
ACACCATCGTGGAACAGTACGAACGCGCCGAGGGCCGCCACTCCACCGGCGGCATGGACGAGCTGTACAA
GTAAACCGGTGCTCGAGGTACCGATGAATAGCTAAGGTCGAGGCCGCAGGTAAGTATCAAGGTTACAAGA
CAGGTTTAAGGAGACCAATAGAAACTGGGCTTGTCGAGACAGAGAAGACTCTTGCGTTTCTGATAGGCAC
CTATTGGTCTTACTGACATCCACTTTGCCTTTCTCTCCACAGGTGTCGACAATCAACCTCTGGATTACAA
AATTTGTGAAAGATTGACTGGTATTCTTAACTATGTTGCTCCTTTTACGCTATGTGGATACGCTGCTTTA
ATGCCTTTGTATCATGCTATTGCTTCCCGTATGGCTTTCATTTTCTCCTCCTTGTATAAATCCTGGTTGC
TGTCTCTTTATGAGGAGTTGTGGCCCGTTGTCAGGCAACGTGGCGTGGTGTGCACTGTGTTTGCTGACGC
AACCCCCACTGGTTGGGGCATTGCCACCACCTGTCAGCTCCTTTCCGGGACTTTCGCTTTCCCCCTCCCT
ATTGCCACGGCGGAACTCATCGCCGCCTGCCTTGCCCGCTGCTGGACAGGGGCTCGGCTGTTGGGCACTG
ACAATTCCGTGGTGTTGTCGGGGAAGCTGACGTCCTTTCCATGGCTGCTCGCCTGTGTTGCCACCTGGAT
TCTGCGCGGGACGTCCTTCTGCTACGTCCCTTCGGCCCTCAATCCAGCGGACCTTCCTTCCCGCGGCCTG
CTGCCGGCTCTGCGGCCTCTTCCGCGTCTTCGCCTTCGCCCTCAGACGAGTCGGATCTCCCTTTGGGCCG
CCTCCCCGCCTGGAATTCGAGCTCGGTACGATCAGCCTCGACTGTGCCTTCTAGTTGCCAGCCATCTGTT
GTTTGCCCCTCCCCCGTGCCTTCCTTGACCCTGGAAGGTGCCACTCCCACTGTCCTTTCCTAATAAAATG
AGGAAATTGCATCGCATTGTCTGAGTAGGTGTCATTCTATTCTGGGGGGTGGGGTGGGGCAGGACAGCAA
GGGGGAGGATTGGGAAGACAATAGCCCAGCTTTTGTTCCCTTTAGTGAGGGTTAATTGCGCGCTTGGCGT
AATCATGGTCATAGCTGTTTCCTGTGTGAAATTGTTATCCGCTAATTCACTCCTCAGGTGCAGGCTGCCT
ATCAGAAGGTGGTGGCTGGTGTGGCCAATGCCCTGGCTCACAAATACCACTGAGATCTTTTTCCCTCTGC
CAAAAATTATGGGGACATCATGAAGCCCCTTGAGCATCTGACTTCTGGCTAATAAAGGAAATTTATTTTC
ATTGCAATAGTGTGTTGGAATTTTTTGTGTCTCTCACTCGGAAGGACATATGGGAGGGCAAATCATTTAA
AACATCAGAATGAGTATTTGGTTTAGAGTTTGGCAACATATGCCCATATGCTGGCTGCCATGAACAAAGG
TTGGCTATAAAGAGGTCATCAGTATATGAAACAGCCCCCTGCTGTCCATTCCTTATTCCATAGAAAAGCC
TTGACTTGAGGTTAGATTTTTTTTATATTTTGTTTTGTGTTATTTTTTTCTTTAACATCCCTAAAATTTT
CCTTACATGTTTTACTAGCCAGATTTTTCCTCCTCTCCTGACTACTCCCAGTCATAGCTGTCCCTCTTCT
CTTATGGAGATCGGCCGGCCGCCGGCGTCGACGCGCGCGGCCGCGGCGCGCCGTTGCTGGCGTTTTTCCA
TAGGCTCCGCCCCCCTGACGAGCATCACAAAAATCGACGCTCAAGTCAGAGGTGGCGAAACCCGACAGGA
CTATAAAGATACCAGGCGTTTCCCCCTGGAAGCTCCCTCGTGCGCTCTCCTGTTCCGACCCTGCCGCTTA
CCGGATACCTGTCCGCCTTTCTCCCTTCGGGAAGCGTGGCGCTTTCTCATAGCTCACGCTGTAGGTATCT
CAGTTCGGTGTAGGTCGTTCGCTCCAAGCTGGGCTGTGTGCACGAACCCCCCGTTCAGCCCGACCGCTGC
GCCTTATCCGGTAACTATCGTCTTGAGTCCAACCCGGTAAGACACGACTTATCGCCACTGGCAGCAGCCA
CTGGTAACAGGATTAGCAGAGCGAGGTATGTAGGCGGTGCTACAGAGTTCTTGAAGTGGTGGCCTAACTA
CGGCTACACTAGAAGAACAGTATTTGGTATCTGCGCTCTGCTGAAGCCAGTTACCTTCGGAAAAAGAGTT
GGTAGCTCTTGATCCGGCAAACAAACCACCGCTGGTAGCGGTGGTTTTTTTGTTTGCAAGCAGCAGATTA
CGCGCAGAAAAAAAGGATCTCAAGAAGATCCTTTGATCTTTTCTACGGGGTCTGACGCTCAGTGGAACGA
AAACTCACGTTAAGGGATTTTGGTCATGAGATTATCAAAAAGGATCTTCACCTAGATCCTTTTAAATTAA
AAATGAAGTTTTAAATCAATCTAAAGTATATATGAGTAAACTTGGTCTGACAGTTACCAATGCTTAATCA
GTGAGGCACCTATCTCAGCGATCTGTCTATTTCGTTCATCCATAGTTGCCTGACTCCCCGTCGTGTAGAT
AACTACGATACGGGAGGGCTTACCATCTGGCCCCAGTGCTGCAATGATACCGCGAGACCCACGCTCACCG
GCTCCAGATTTATCAGCAATAAACCAGCCAGCCGGAAGGGCCGAGCGCAGAAGTGGTCCTGCAACTTTAT
CCGCCTCCATCCAGTCTATTAATTGTTGCCGGGAAGCTAGAGTAAGTAGTTCGCCAGTTAATAGTTTGCG
CAACGTTGTTGCCATTGCTACAGGCATCGTGGTGTCACGCTCGTCGTTTGGTATGGCTTCATTCAGCTCC
GGTTCCCAACGATCAAGGCGAGTTACATGATCCCCCATGTTGTGCAAAAAAGCGGTTAGCTCCTTCGGTC
CTCCGATCGTTGTCAGAAGTAAGTTGGCCGCAGTGTTATCACTCATGGTTATGGCAGCACTGCATAATTC
TCTTACTGTCATGCCATCCGTAAGATGCTTTTCTGTGACTGGTGAGTACTCAACCAAGTCATTCTGAGAA
TAGTGTATGCGGCGACCGAGTTGCTCTTGCCCGGCGTCAATACGGGATAATACCGCGCCACATAGCAGAA
CTTTAAAAGTGCTCATCATTGGAAAACGTTCTTCGGGGCGAAAACTCTCAAGGATCTTACCGCTGTTGAG
ATCCAGTTCGATGTAACCCACTCGTGCACCCAACTGATCTTCAGCATCTTTTACTTTCACCAGCGTTTCT
GGGTGAGCAAAAACAGGAAGGCAAAATGCCGCAAAAAAGGGAATAAGGGCGACACGGAAATGTTGAATAC
TCATACTCTTCCTTTTTCAATATTATTGAAGCATTTATCAGGGTTATTGTCTCATGAGCGGATACATATT
TGAATGTATTTAGAAAAATAAACAAATAGGGGTTCCGCGCACATTTCCCCGAAAAGTGCCACCTGACGTC
TAAGAAACCATTATTATCATGACATTAACCTATAAAAATAGGCGTATCACGAGGCCCTTTCGTCTACGCG
CGCGCCGGCGGCGCGCCGTCGACGGCCGGCCGCGGCCGC
